>Addgene plasmid #71024 | pFOSGE_COF4E02 | depositor partial sequence | sequence record 126966 | insert
ATGGCCAAAATGGAGGTCGACGATGTGGTCGACTTGAGTTTGGGGTCCGGTCGTGACCCGGCGTTGACCA
TAACGCCGGCTCCGCCGCCGGCGGCGCTCAGTAATCGGGATCTGCGTGCGCTGACGGCCAACAATGCTGG
CCTGACCATCACTCCGTCAGCAACGCCGGCGACCAATAATGGCACCACCTCCAATAGCAGTAACACAAAC
TCCAACAGCAGCAGCAGCACCACCACCACCAACAACAACAACAACAACAGTAGCAGTAACACCAATAGCT
CCAGCGCAAACAACAATAACAACAACAACAACAACAACAACAGCATTAACGCCAGTGATGGTGTCACAGG
TGCGACAAGTGGATCCATAGGCGGCGGTCAGGATGAGAACAAGGTTCAGCGGAGAGTACTGCGACCACGA
ACCGAACCCAAATCCTATGCCGAGGCCCCAGACATTGTGTTACTACCCGCTCGCACAAATGGTCGTCAGC
AGAATGGAAACATCGATTCGGAGACGGATGACGAGGAGATGCCCCCGTATGTGCCCATCAAGGAGCTGAG
CCATGCAGAGCTCAAGGAGCGCGAGAAGAGTCTGAGGAAGCTGCGGCAGGATCTGCGCAATGAGGAGACC
AAACTGATGCTGCTCAAGAAACTCAAGCAGTCGCAGCAGGTGATGAAGGAGAATCTGGTGGTGACGCCGA
CCAGCGTATCGCCCAACAATCCGCTATCGGCGATACCCGCCGCTCTCACCTCGAAGGGATCGCTGAGTGT
GACGCCCACGTCGGCGGTACCCCTGCCCGCCCACAGCAAGGGCAGCAGGAGCAGTTTGAGCGGCAGCGGC
GGACCGGCAGTGAGCATAAGCGCAACCAACAGTCGAACGGGCAGCTCGAGTTCAGCGGCGGCGGCTGCTT
CGGCAATTGCAGCGGCCGCCATGAGCGGCCAACATCGCAGCGGTAGCAACTCCATACTGCCGCCGCCACG
ATCATCGCTGCCCGCTGGTGCCACCTTGGCCGCCGGCACTACCATCACGCCCGCCACCTCCTCATCGCAC
CGCTCGAGCAATTTGCCGCCGCGCACCAACCTGCCGAATCTCACCATCACGCCATCGGTGACCATCACGC
CCACATCGGCACCGCCCTCCAGTCTGAAACCACGCAATGTACCTGGGACCATAAGCAATTCTGTTTCCAT
CACGCCGGCGCTACCACTGTCCCAATCGCATCAGAATCAGCACAACGATCAGAAGAATGATCGCTCCACG
CCAAGAGAAGATGCCCAGACACCAGCTCAAAGACAGGCGGCGGCTAAAATGGCGCTACGCAAGCAGCTGG
AAAAGACGCTGCTTCAGATTCCGCCACCAAAGCCACCACCGCCAGAGATGCACTTCATTCCCAATCCCAG
CAACACGGACTTTGTGTATCTTCTTGGTTTGGAAACCGTTGTGGATTATCTGACCGTCAACAAGAAGGCC
AATGCTGTGGCAGCACCATTCCGTTGTGCCCAGTGCAAGATTGATTTTACACCCGTGTGGAAGTGGGAGA
AACAGACCAACAAAGATCCCAAGGTGATTTGCGAGCAGTGCGTCACCTCGAATGTGAAGAAGGCTCTCAA
GGCGGAGCACACCAACCGACTGAAACAGGCATTCGTTAAGGCGCTGCAGCAGGAGCAGGAGATCGAACAG
CGTTTGGCCAGCCAGAGCAGTCCATCGCCGGTGGACAACCATGGATCGAGTGGCGGCGGCAATTCGCTGT
CCGTCTCCGCGGTGTCAAGCAATTCCTCATCGTCGCATATGCAGCGAGAACGGGAACAGCTGCAGGCGTC
GCATGCATCGGCGGCTGCTGCACTGGTCAATCTGCCGCCGTCGGTGACAGTGATACCCACCAAATGCCAG
ACGCCGACACCAGCGACACCGCGTCCAACGCCACCGCCACCACAAAGTCAAGCCACACCACCGCCGTCAT
CTGGAGGATCGCGATCCTCGCGAGCGGCAGCCACCGCCGCTGCAGCAGCTATTGCCGCTCAGCAGGCGGG
TATCCTTAGTCCTGGACCGTCGCCAGCGCATCACCATGAGCCGACTACATCCTCGAGATCCTCCCGCAAC
GATCGACTCGATCATCACCATCAGTCGCAGCAGCAACAGCAGCGCGATCAGCGGGAAAGAGATCAGCAGC
AGCGGGATCAGCAGTCGCAACAGCAGGCCCAAAACTACGACAAATACTCGGCGGCCACGCTGGCGGCGGC
TGCTCATCTGAGTGCTCTTGGCGGCATGGGCGGATTGAATATCAATAGCTTGGCCAGTCTAGGCAACCTT
GGCAATTTGGGCAACCTCAGCCAGCTGGGCAATCTGGCTGCGCTGGGAGGATTGGGTAACTTTGGCGGAG
CATCGACGGGTTCGGCTAATCCGGCGGCAGGACTGAGCGGTTCCTCGCCAGCTGCTACGGCGGCAGCCAT
GCAGGCGTTCCAGCAGCAGCTCTTTAGAGCTCTGGGACAAGGTCTTGGTGGCAATCCGCAGCATATGATG
CAGTTCGCACCGCTTTTGTACTCTTACCAAATGGCCATGGCGCAGGCGGCACAAGTGGCAGCCTTCAACA
ATAACAACAAGAAGAGCAGCTCCTCCTCCGGATCGGCGAAGAATTCGAGCAGCTCGAACAGCATGGCGGA
AGTTCAGCGGGCGGCGGAGCTGCAGCGCCAATATCTACTGGAGATGATACCGCCCCAGCAGCAAAGTGGG
GCCAGTGGCAGTCGGCAGAACAACTGGAAGGCC
