>Addgene plasmid #71024 | pFOSGE_COF4E02 | addgene partial sequence | sequence record 131543 | M13-F20 5'-TGTAAAACGACGGCCAGT-3'
TGACCTGTTCGTTGCAACAAATTGATGAGCAATGCTTTTTTATAATGCCAACTTTGTACAAAAAAGCAGG
CTTCATGGCCAAAATGGAGGTCGACGATGTGGTCGACTTGAGTTTGGGGTCCGGTCGTGACCCGGCGTTG
ACCATAACGCCGGCTCCGCCGCCGGCGGCGCTCAGTAATCGGGATCTGCGTGCGCTGACGGCCAACAATG
CTGGCCTGACCATCACTCCGTCAGCAACGCCGGCGACCAATAATGGCACCACCTCCAATAGCAGTAACAC
AAACTCCAACAGCAGCAGCAGCACCACCACCACCAACAACAACAACAACAACAGTAGCAGTAACACCAAT
AGCTCCAGCGCAAACAACAATAACAACAACAACAACAACAACAACAGCATTAACGCCAGTGATGGTGTCA
CAGGTGCGACAAGTGGATCCATAGGCGGCGGTCAGGATGAGAACAAGGTTCAGCGGAGAGTACTGCGACC
ACGAACCGAACCCAAATCCTATGCCGAGGCCCCAGACATTGTGTTACTACCCGCTCGCACAAATGGTCGT
CAGCAGAATGGAAACATCGATTCGGAGACGGATGACGAGGAGATGCCCCCGTATGTGCCCATCAAGGAGC
TGAGCCATGCAGAGCTCAAGGAGCGCGAGAAGAGTCTGAGGAAGCTGCGGCAGGATCTGCGCAATGAGGA
GACCAAACTGATGCTGCTCAAGAAACTCAAGCAGTCGCAGCAGGTGATGAAGGAGAATCTGGTGGTGACG
CCGACCAGCGTATCGCCC
