>Addgene plasmid #71024 | pFOSGE_COF4E02 | addgene partial sequence | sequence record 131545 | M13-Rev 5'-CAGGAAACAGCTATGACC-3'
ATAATGATTTTATTTTGACTGATAGTGACCTGTTCGTTGCAACAAATTGATAAGCAATGCTTTCTTATAA
TGCCAACTTTGTACAAGAAAGCTGGGTCGGCCTTCCAGTTGTTCTGCCGACTGCCACTGGCCCCACTTTG
CTGCTGGGGCGGTATCATCTCCAGTAGATATTGGCGCTGCAGCTCCGCCGCCCGCTGAACTTCCGCCATG
CTGTTCGAGCTGCTCGAATTCTTCGCCGATCCGGAGGAGGAGCTGCTCTTCTTGTTGTTATTGTTGAAGG
CTGCCACTTGTGCCGCCTGCGCCATGGCCATTTGGTAAGAGTACAAAAGCGGTGCGAACTGCATCATATG
CTGCGGATTGCCACCAAGACCTTGTCCCAGAGCTCTAAAGAGCTGCTGCTGGAACGCCTGCATGGCTGCC
GCCGTAGCAGCTGGCGAGGAACCGCTCAGTCCTGCCGCCGGATTAGCCGAACCCGTCGATGCTCCGCCAA
AGTTACCCAATCCTCCCAGCGCAGCCAGATTGCCCAGCTGGCTGAGGTTGCCCAAATTGCCAAGGTTGCC
TAGACTGGCCAAGCTATTGATATTCAATCCGCCCATGCCGCCAAGAGCACTCAGATGAGCAGCCGCCGCC
AGCGTGGCCGCCGAGTATTTGTCGTAGTTTTGGGCCTGCTGTTGCGACTGCTGATCCCGCTGCTGCTGAT
CTCTTTCCCGCTGATCGCGCTGCTGTTGCTGCTGCGACTGATGGTGATGATCGAGTCGATCGTTGCGGGA
GGATCTCGAGGATGTAGTCGGCTCATGGTGATGCGCTGGCGACGGTCCAGGACTAAGGATACCCGCCTGC
TGAGCGGCAATAGCTGCTGCAGCGGCGGTGGCTGCCGCT
