[The description below was written by a language model from this plasmid's Addgene catalogue record.]
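Description:
pFOSGE_COF4E02 is a Gateway entry clone built on the Invitrogen pDONR221 donor backbone and carrying the coding sequence of the Drosophila melanogaster gene simj (simjang, CG32067; also known as p66 or dp66) as an insert of about 2.8 kb, corresponding to transcript FBtr0076262. It is a high-copy plasmid propagated in standard E. coli cloning strains such as DH5alpha under kanamycin selection. The insert was introduced by Gateway cloning, which for a pDONR vector normally means a BP recombination that replaces the donor's counter-selectable cassette with the gene of interest and leaves it flanked by attL sites. No feature table is provided, so the exact site layout, the presence or absence of a stop codon, and any additional elements are not stated in the record. M13 forward and reverse primer sites flanking the insert are listed for sequence verification.

As an entry clone, the plasmid is not itself an expression construct: the record lists no promoter, tag or reporter associated with the insert, and entry vectors of this type generally lack one. Its role is to serve as a shuttle source from which the simj open reading frame can be moved by LR recombination into any compatible Gateway destination vector, which then supplies the promoter, fusion partners and host-specific elements. The clone was deposited in connection with a study of the context-dependent regulatory functions of transcriptional regulators, which suggests it belongs to a larger collection of fly transcription factor and cofactor ORFs, although the record does not describe the specific downstream assays.
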