Addgene plasmid #71024: pFOSGE_COF4E02
Purpose: Gateway entry clone
Depositing lab: Alexander Stark. Depositing organization: Research Institute of Molecular Pathology (IMP). Publication: Transcriptional regulators form diverse groups with context-dependent regulatory functions. Stampfel G, Kazmar T, Frank O, Wienerroither S, Reiter F, Stark A. Nature. 2015 Nov 9. doi: 10.1038/nature15545. PubMed 26550828.
Backbone
  Vector backbone: pDONR221
  Backbone manufacturer: Invitrogen
  Backbone size w/o insert (bp): 4762
  Vector type: Gateway entry vector
Growth in bacteria
  Bacterial resistance: Kanamycin, 50 μg/mL
  Growth temperature: 37°C
  Growth strain: DH5alpha
  Copy number: High Copy
Gene/Insert
  Gene/Insert name: simj (alt names: FBgn0010762; CG32067, FBtr0076262)
  Species: D. melanogaster (fly)
  Insert size (bp): 2763
  Entrez Gene: simj (a.k.a. Dmel_CG32067, CG32067, CG7983, CG8000, Dmel\CG32067, SIMJ, anon-WO0118547.361, dp66, l(3)01814, l(3)j4A5, l(3)rN672, p66, p66/68-like)
  Cloning method: Gateway Cloning
  Sequencing primers: 5′ M13-F20; 3′ M13R
Terms and licenses: Academic/Nonprofit Terms; Industry Terms: Not Available to Industry
How to cite: pFOSGE_COF4E02 was a gift from Alexander Stark (Addgene plasmid # 71024 ; http://n2t.net/addgene:71024 ; RRID:Addgene_71024)
